Addgene plasmid #152626: pGBW-m4134523
Purpose: Mammalian expression plasmid for SARS-CoV-2 ORF3a protein
Depositing lab: Ginkgo Bioworks & Benjie Chen. Depositing organization: Ginkgo Bioworks.
Backbone
  Vector backbone: pTwist_CMV_Puro_6
  Backbone size w/o insert (bp): 6080
  Vector type: Mammalian Expression
  Selectable markers: Puromycin
Growth in bacteria
  Bacterial resistance: Ampicillin, 100 μg/mL
  Growth temperature: 37°C
  Growth strain: DH5alpha
  Copy number: High Copy
Gene/Insert
  Gene/Insert name: SARS-CoV-2 ORF3a protein
  Species: Severe acute respiratory syndrome coronavirus 2
  Insert size (bp): 821
  Mutation: wt
  Entrez Gene: ORF3a (a.k.a. GU280_gp03)
  Promoter: CMV
  Tag / fusion protein: Cleavable TEV;CBP (C terminal on backbone)
  Cloning method: Unknown
Resource information
  A portion of this plasmid was derived from a plasmid made by: GinkgoBioworks
Depositor comments: NCBI reference sequence: YP_009724391.1
How to cite: pGBW-m4134523 was a gift from Ginkgo Bioworks & Benjie Chen (Addgene plasmid # 152626 ; http://n2t.net/addgene:152626 ; RRID:Addgene_152626)
