[The description below was written by a language model from this plasmid's Addgene catalogue record and pLannotate feature annotations shown in this document.]
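Description:
pGBW-m4134523 is a mammalian expression plasmid built on the pTwist_CMV_Puro_6 backbone and carrying the wild-type ORF3a coding sequence of SARS-CoV-2. It is propagated in E. coli as a high-copy plasmid through a ColE1/pUC-type origin and selected with ampicillin via a full-length β-lactamase (AmpR) gene. For selection in mammalian cells, a separate cassette places a puromycin N-acetyltransferase gene under the human ubiquitin C (UbC) promoter, followed by a synthetic polyadenylation signal, allowing enrichment or establishment of transfected cell populations with puromycin.

The ORF3a open reading frame sits at the start of the sequence record and, because the plasmid is circular, lies just downstream of the CMV enhancer and promoter elements annotated at the end of the record. The catalogue lists a backbone-encoded C-terminal tag consisting of a TEV protease cleavage site and a calmodulin-binding peptide (CBP). The feature table detects only a short CBP fragment immediately after the insert and does not annotate the TEV site. An SV40 poly(A) signal is annotated downstream of the tag, though on the reverse strand. The expression unit is flanked by 5' and 3' β-globin insulator elements, along with T7 and rrnG terminators and a further synthetic poly(A) signal, which isolate it from transcription elsewhere in the plasmid.

ORF3a encodes a viroporin reported to form ion channels at endosomes and lysosomes and to interfere with autophagosome–lysosome fusion. The construct suits expression of tagged ORF3a in mammalian cells, with CBP permitting calmodulin-based affinity capture and TEV cleavage allowing tag removal, for example in functional or interaction studies.
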