Features (pLannotate 1.2.2; 20 found; start..end, strand, type, name):
      5..829     +  CDS            AP3A_SARS2: Experimental evidence at protein level: Swiss-Prot protein existence level 1. Plays a role in virus egress via lysosomal trafficking (PubMed:33157038, PubMed:33422265). Forms homotetrameric ion channels (viroporin) localized at endosomes and lysosomes, that may induce deacidification of lysosomes thereby allowing safe virion egress through lysosomal trafficking (By similarity) (PubMed:33157038, PubMed:33422265). Also blocks formation of autolysosomes through binding and sequestering host TMUB1/HOPS on late endosomes. This prevents fusion of autophagosomes with lysosomes, disrupting autophagy a
    857..873     +  CDS            CBP (fragment): calmodulin-binding peptide derived from skeletal muscle myosin light chain kinase; binds calmodulin with nanomolar affinity in the presence of calcium
    981..1102    -  polyA_signal   SV40 poly(A) signal: SV40 polyadenylation signal
   1125..1194    -  CDS            large T antigen (fragment): large T antigen from SV40 (simian virus 40)
   1217..1263    +  terminator     T7 terminator: transcription terminator for bacteriophage T7 RNA polymerase
   1293..1429    +  terminator     rrnG terminator: transcription terminator from the E. coli ribosomal RNA rrnG operon (Albrechtsen et al., 1991)
   1474..1545    +  misc_feature   3' β-globin insulator: insulator downstream of the human β-globin locus (Farrell et al., 2002)
   1771..2359    -  rep_origin     ori: high-copy-number ColE1/pMB1/pBR322/pUC origin of replication
   2531..2595    -  CDS            bla(M) (fragment): β-lactamase lacking the signal sequence; bla(M); allows cytosolic expression of β-lactamase
   2859..4068    +  promoter       UbC promoter: human ubiquitin C promoter
   4072..4669    +  CDS            PuroR (fragment): puromycin N-acetyltransferase; pac from Streptomyces; confers resistance to puromycin
   4698..4746    +  polyA_signal   poly(A) signal: synthetic polyadenylation signal
   5012..5872    +  CDS            AmpR: β-lactamase; bla; confers resistance to ampicillin, carbenicillin, and related antibiotics
   5885..6021    +  terminator     rrnG terminator: transcription terminator from the E. coli ribosomal RNA rrnG operon (Albrechtsen et al., 1991)
   6166..6237    +  misc_feature   5' β-globin insulator: insulator upstream of the human β-globin locus (Farrell et al., 2002)
   6242..6288    -  terminator     T7 terminator: transcription terminator for bacteriophage T7 RNA polymerase
   6306..6354    -  polyA_signal   poly(A) signal: synthetic polyadenylation signal
   6435..6738    +  enhancer       CMV enhancer: human cytomegalovirus immediate early enhancer
   6811..6828    -  promoter       CMV promoter (fragment): human cytomegalovirus (CMV) immediate early promoter
   6891..6942    +  promoter       CMVd2 promoter: truncated human cytomegalovirus (CMV) immediate early promoter that yields moderately reduced expression relative to the full-length promoter
>Addgene plasmid #152626 | pGBW-m4134523 | depositor full sequence | sequence record 295638 | Full Sequence
CACCATGGATCTGTTTATGCGTATATTCACCATCGGCACGGTTACATTGAAGCAAGGGGAAATTAAAGAC
GCAACTCCCAGTGACTTCGTACGGGCGACCGCTACAATTCCGATCCAGGCCAGCCTCCCTTTTGGATGGC
TTATCGTCGGCGTGGCCCTACTGGCTGTGTTTCAGTCGGCATCAAAGATAATCACTCTGAAAAAGCGATG
GCAGTTAGCCCTTAGCAAAGGTGTGCACTTCGTATGCAATTTGCTGCTCCTGTTCGTCACCGTTTATTCC
CATCTGCTCCTGGTGGCTGCCGGATTGGAGGCACCATTTTTATACCTATACGCCCTCGTGTATTTTCTGC
AATCTATTAACTTCGTCCGCATTATCATGAGACTCTGGCTCTGTTGGAAGTGCAGGTCTAAAAATCCCTT
GTTATATGATGCCAACTACTTCCTGTGTTGGCACACTAACTGCTATGACTACTGTATTCCATACAATTCA
GTTACCTCCAGTATAGTGATCACATCTGGGGATGGTACGACTTCGCCTATTTCCGAGCATGACTATCAGA
TCGGCGGGTACACAGAAAAGTGGGAGAGCGGAGTCAAGGATTGCGTGGTGCTTCACTCCTATTTCACCAG
TGACTACTACCAGCTTTATAGCACACAACTTTCAACAGACACCGGCGTGGAGCATGTGACTTTTTTCATT
TATAATAAAATCGTTGATGAACCGGAGGAACACGTTCAGATACACACTATCGACGGCAGCTCTGGTGTCG
TCAACCCTGTTATGGAGCCCATTTACGATGAACCAACGACCACAACATCTGTACCTCTGGAAAACCTTTA
CTTTCAGTCGAAGAGGCGATGGAAAAAGAATTTTATCGCGGTGAGTGCAGCCAACAGATTCAAAAAGATA
TCCTCGTCTGGTGCCCTCTAAGCTAGCTTGACTGACTGAGATACAGCGTACCTTCAGCTCACAGACATGA
TAAGATACATTGATGAGTTTGGACAAACCACAACTAGAATGCAGTGAAAAAAATGCTTTATTTGTGAAAT
TTGTGATGCTATTGCTTTATTTGTAACCATTATAAGCTGCAATAAACAAGTTAACAACAACAATTGCATT
CATTTTATGTTTCAGGTTCAGGGGGAGGTGTGGGAGGTTTTTTAAAGCAAGTAAAACCTCTACAAATGTG
GTATTGGCCCATCTCTATCGGTATCGTAGCATAACCCCTTGGGGCCTCTAAACGGGTCTTGAGGGGTTTT
TTGTGCCCCTCGGGCCGGATTGCTATCTACCGGCATTGGCGCAGAAAAAAATGCCTGATGCGACGCTGCG
CGTCTTATACTCCCACATATGCCAGATTCAGCAACGGATACGGCTTCCCCAACTTGCCCACTTCCATACG
TGTCCTCCTTACCAGAAATTTATCCTTAAGGTCGTCAGCTATCCTGCAGGCGATCTCTCGATTTCGATCA
AGACATTCCTTTAATGGTCTTTTCTGGACACCACTAGGGGTCAGAAGTAGTTCATCAAACTTTCTTCCCT
CCCTAATCTCATTGGTTACCTTGGGCTATCGAAACTTAATTAACCAGTCAAGTCAGCTACTTGGCGAGAT
CGACTTGTCTGGGTTTCGACTACGCTCAGAATTGCGTCAGTCAAGTTCGATCTGGTCCTTGCTATTGCAC
CCGTTCTCCGATTACGAGTTTCATTTAAATCATGTGAGCAAAAGGCCAGCAAAAGGCCAGGAACCGTAAA
AAGGCCGCGTTGCTGGCGTTTTTCCATAGGCTCCGCCCCCCTGACGAGCATCACAAAAATCGACGCTCAA
GTCAGAGGTGGCGAAACCCGACAGGACTATAAAGATACCAGGCGTTTCCCCCTGGAAGCTCCCTCGTGCG
CTCTCCTGTTCCGACCCTGCCGCTTACCGGATACCTGTCCGCCTTTCTCCCTTCGGGAAGCGTGGCGCTT
TCTCATAGCTCACGCTGTAGGTATCTCAGTTCGGTGTAGGTCGTTCGCTCCAAGCTGGGCTGTGTGCACG
AACCCCCCGTTCAGCCCGACCGCTGCGCCTTATCCGGTAACTATCGTCTTGAGTCCAACCCGGTAAGACA
CGACTTATCGCCACTGGCAGCAGCCACTGGTAACAGGATTAGCAGAGCGAGGTATGTAGGCGGTGCTACA
GAGTTCTTGAAGTGGTGGCCTAACTACGGCTACACTAGAAGAACAGTATTTGGTATCTGCGCTCTGCTGA
AGCCAGTTACCTTCGGAAAAAGAGTTGGTAGCTCTTGATCCGGCAAACAAACCACCGCTGGTAGCGGTGG
TTTTTTTGTTTGCAAGCAGCAGATTACGCGCAGAAAAAAAGGATCTCAAGAAGATCCTTTGATCTTTTCT
ACGGGGTCTGACGCTCAGTGGAACGAAAACTCACGTTAAGGGATTTTGGTCATGAGATTATCAAAAAGGA
TCTTCACCTAGATCCTTTTAAATTAAAAATGAAGTTTTAAATCAATCTAAAGTATATATGAGTAAACTTG
GTCTGACAGTTACCAATGCTTAATCAGTGAGGCACCTATCTCAGCGATCTGTCTATTTCGTTCATCCATA
GTTGCATTTAAATTTCCGAACTCTCCAAGGCCCTCGTCGGAAAATCTTCAAACCTTTCGTCCGATCCATC
TTGCAGGCTACCTCTCGAACGAACTATCGCAAGTCTCTTGGCCGGCCTTGCGCCTTGGCTATTGCTTGGC
AGCGCCTATCGCCAGGTATTACTCCAATCCCGAATATCCGAGATCGGGATCACCCGAGAGAAGTTCAACC
TACATCCTCAATCCCGATCTATCCGAGATCCGAGGAATATCGAAATCGGGGCGCGCCTGGCCTCCGCGCC
GGGTTTTGGCGCCTCCCGCGGGCGCCCCCCTCGTCACGGCGAGCGCTGCCACGTCAGACGAAGGGCGCAG
GAGCGTCCTGATCCTTCCGCCCGGACGCTCAGGACAGCGGCCCGCTGCTCATAAGACTCGGCCTTAGAAC
CCCAGTATCAGCAGAAGGACATTTTAGGACGGGACTTGGGTGACTCTAGGGCACTGGTTTTCTTTCCAGA
GAGCGGAACAGGCGAGGAAAAGTAGTCCCTTCTCGGCGATTCTGCGGAGGGATCTCCGTGGGGCGGTGAA
CGCCGATGATTATATAAGGACGCGCCGGGTGTGGCACAGCTAGTTCCGTCGCAGCCGGGATTTGGGTCGC
GGTTCTTGTTTGTGGATCGCTGTGATCGTCACTTGGTGAGTAGCGGGCTGCTGGGCTGGCCGGGGCTTTC
GTGGCCGCCGGGCCGCTCGGTGGGACGGAAGCGTGTGGAGAGACCGCCAAGGGCTGTAGTCTGGGTCCGC
GAGCAAGGTTGCCCTGAACTGGGGGTTGGGGGGAGCGCAGCAAAATGGCGGCTGTTCCCGAGTCTTGAAT
GGAAGACGCTTGTGAGGCGGGCTGTGAGGTCGTTGAAACAAGGTGGGGGGCATGGTGGGCGGCAAGAACC
CAAGGTCTTGAGCCCTTCGCTAATGCGGGAAAGCTCTTATTCGGGTGAGATGGGCTGGGCACCATCTGGG
GACCCTGACGTGAAGTTTGTCACTGACTGGAGAACTCGGTTTGTCGTCTGTTGCGGGGGCGGCAGTTATG
GCGGTGCCGTTGGGCAGTGCACCCGTACCTTTGGGAGCGCGCGCCCTCGTCGTGTCGTGACGTCACCCGT
TCTGTTGGCTTATAATGCAGGGTGGGGCCACCTGCCGGTAGGTGTGCGGTAGGCTTTTCTCCGTCGCAGG
ACGCAGGGTTCGGGCCTAGGGTAGGCTCTCCTGAATCGACAGGCGCCGGACCTCTGGTGAGGGGAGGGAT
AAGTGAGGCGTCAGTTTCTTTGGTCGGTTTTATGTACCTATCTTCTTAAGTAGCTGAAGCTCCGGTTTTG
AACTATGCGCTCGGGGTTGGCGAGTGTGTTTTGTGAAGTTTTTTAGGCACCTTTTGAAATGTAATCATTT
GGGTCAATATGTAATTTTCAGTGTTAGACTTGTAAATTGTCCGCTAAATTCTGGCCGTTTTTGGCTTTTT
TGTTAGACAACATGACCGAGTACAAGCCCACGGTGCGCCTCGCCACCCGCGACGACGTCCCCAGGGCCGT
ACGCACCCTCGCCGCCGCGTTCGCCGACTACCCCGCCACGCGCCACACCGTCGATCCGGACCGCCACATC
GAGCGGGTCACCGAGCTGCAAGAACTCTTCCTCACGCGCGTCGGGCTCGACATCGGCAAGGTGTGGGTCG
CGGACGACGGCGCCGCGGTGGCGGTCTGGACCACGCCGGAGAGCGTCGAAGCGGGGGCGGTGTTCGCCGA
GATCGGCCCGCGCATGGCCGAGTTGAGCGGTTCCCGGCTGGCCGCGCAGCAACAGATGGAGGGCCTCCTG
GCGCCGCACCGGCCCAAGGAGCCCGCGTGGTTCCTGGCCACCGTCGGCGTCTCGCCCGACCACCAGGGCA
AGGGTCTGGGCAGCGCCGTCGTGCTCCCCGGAGTGGAGGCCGCCGAGCGCGCCGGGGTGCCCGCCTTCCT
GGAGACCTCCGCGCCCCGCAACCTCCCCTTCTACGAGCGGCTCGGCTTCACCGTCACCGCCGACGTCGAG
GTGCCCGAAGGACCGCGCACCTGGTGCATGACCCGCAAGCCCGGTGCCTAGGCTAGTATGTAAGCCTAGT
CTTAGATAATAAAATCGCTATCCATCGAAGATGGATGTGTGTTGGTTTTTTGTGTGTGTAACGCTAGGCG
CGCCTGGTGTACCGAGAACGATCCTCTCAGTGCGAGTCTCGACGATCCATATCGTTGCTTGGCAGTCAGC
CAGTCGGAATCCAGCTTGGGACCCAGGAAGTCCAATCGTCAGATATTGTACTCAAGCCTGGTCACGGCAG
CGTACCGATCTGTTTAAACCTAGATATTGATAGTCTGATCGGTCAACGTATAATCGAGTCCTAGCTTTTG
CAAACATCTATCAAGAGACAGGATCAGCAGGAGGCTTTCGCATGAGTATTCAACATTTCCGTGTCGCCCT
TATTCCCTTTTTTGCGGCATTTTGCCTTCCTGTTTTTGCTCACCCAGAAACGCTGGTGAAAGTAAAAGAT
GCTGAAGATCAGTTGGGTGCGCGAGTGGGTTACATCGAACTGGATCTCAACAGCGGTAAGATCCTTGAGA
GTTTTCGCCCCGAAGAACGCTTTCCAATGATGAGCACTTTTAAAGTTCTGCTATGTGGCGCGGTATTATC
CCGTATTGACGCCGGGCAAGAGCAACTCGGTCGCCGCATACACTATTCTCAGAATGACTTGGTTGAGTAT
TCACCAGTCACAGAAAAGCATCTTACGGATGGCATGACAGTAAGAGAATTATGCAGTGCTGCCATAACCA
TGAGTGATAACACTGCGGCCAACTTACTTCTGACAACGATTGGAGGACCGAAGGAGCTAACCGCTTTTTT
GCACAACATGGGGGATCATGTAACTCGCCTTGATCGTTGGGAACCGGAGCTGAATGAAGCCATACCAAAC
GACGAGCGTGACACCACGATGCCTGTAGCAATGGCAACAACCTTGCGTAAACTATTAACTGGCGAACTAC
TTACTCTAGCTTCCCGGCAACAGTTGATAGACTGGATGGAGGCGGATAAAGTTGCAGGACCACTTCTGCG
CTCGGCCCTTCCGGCTGGCTGGTTTATTGCTGATAAATCTGGAGCCGGTGAGCGTGGGTCTCGCGGTATC
ATTGCAGCACTGGGGCCAGATGGTAAGCCCTCCCGTATCGTAGTTATCTACACGACGGGGAGTCAGGCAA
CTATGGATGAACGAAATAGACAGATCGCTGAGATAGGTGCCTCACTGATTAAGCATTGGTAACCGATTCT
AGGTGCATTGGCGCAGAAAAAAATGCCTGATGCGACGCTGCGCGTCTTATACTCCCACATATGCCAGATT
CAGCAACGGATACGGCTTCCCCAACTTGCCCACTTCCATACGTGTCCTCCTTACCAGAAATTTATCCTTA
AGATCGTTTAAACTCGACTCTGGCTCTATCGAATCTCCGTCGTTTCGAGCTTACGCGAACAGCCGTGGCG
CTCATTTGCTCGTCGGGCATCGAATCTCGTCAGCTATCGTCAGCTTACCTTTTTGGCAGCGATCGCGGCT
CCCGACATCTTGGACCATTAGCTCCACAGGTATCTTCTTCCCTCTAGTGGTCATAACAGCAGCTTCAGCT
ACCTCTCAATTCAAAAAACCCCTCAAGACCCGTTTAGAGGCCCCAAGGGGTTATGCTATCAATCGTTGCG
TTACACACACAAAAAACCAACACACATCCATCTTCGATGGATAGCGATTTTATTATCTAACTGCTGATCG
AGTGTAGCCAGATCTAGTAATCAATTACGGGGTCATTAGTTCATAGCCCATATATGGAGTTCCGCGTTAC
ATAACTTACGGTAAATGGCCCGCCTGGCTGACCGCCCAACGACCCCCGCCCATTGACGTCAATAATGACG
TATGTTCCCATAGTAACGCCAATAGGGACTTTCCATTGACGTCAATGGGTGGAGTATTTACGGTAAACTG
CCCACTTGGCAGTACATCAAGTGTATCATATGCCAAGTACGCCCCCTATTGACGTCAATGACGGTAAATG
GCCCGCCTGGCATTATGCCCAGTACATGACCTTATGGGACTTTCCTACTTGGCAGTACATCTACGTATTA
GTCATCGCTATTACCATGCTGATGCGGTTTTGGCAGTACATCAATGGGCGTGGATAGCGGTTTGACTCAC
GGGGATTTCCAAGTCTCCACCCCATTGACGTCAATGGGAGTTTGTTTTGGCACCAAAATCAACGGGACTT
TCCAAAATGTCGTAACAACTCCGCCCCATTGACGCAAATGGGCGGTAGGCGTGTACGGTGGGAGGTCTAT
ATAAGCAGAGCTGGTTTAGTGAACCGTCAGATCAGATCTTTGTCGATCCTACCATCCACTCGACACACCC
GCCAGCGGCCGC
